Addgene plasmid #24244: pCDNA3 T7 BimL (AAA)
Depositing lab: Roger Davis. Depositing organization: University of Massachusetts, Worcester. Publication: JNK phosphorylation of Bim-related members of the Bcl2 family induces Bax-dependent apoptosis. Lei K, Davis RJ. Proc Natl Acad Sci U S A. 2003 Mar 4. 100(5):2432-7. 10.1073/pnas.0438011100 PubMed 12591950.
Backbone
  Vector backbone: pcDNA3
  Backbone manufacturer: invitrogen
  Backbone size w/o insert (bp): 5446
  Vector type: Mammalian Expression
Growth in bacteria
  Bacterial resistance: Ampicillin, 100 μg/mL
  Growth temperature: 37°C
  Growth strain: DH5alpha
  Copy number: High Copy
Gene/Insert
  Gene/Insert name: Bim L(AAA) (alt name: BCL2-like 11)
  Species: H. sapiens (human)
  Insert size (bp): 458
  Mutation: changed Serine 44 to Alanine changed Threonine 56 to Alanine changed Serine 58 to Alanine
  GenBank ID: AF032458
  Entrez Gene: BCL2L11 (a.k.a. BAM, BIM, BOD)
  Tag / fusion protein: T7 (N terminal on insert)
  Cloning method: Restriction Enzyme; 5′ cloning site Hind III (not destroyed); 3′ cloning site EcoRI (not destroyed)
  Sequencing primers: 5′ T7; 3′ SP6
Terms and licenses: Academic/Nonprofit Terms; Industry Terms: Not Available to Industry
How to cite: pCDNA3 T7 BimL (AAA) was a gift from Roger Davis (Addgene plasmid # 24244 ; http://n2t.net/addgene:24244 ; RRID:Addgene_24244)
