[The description below was written by a language model from this plasmid's Addgene catalogue record.]
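Description:
pCDNA3 T7 BimL (AAA) is a mammalian expression plasmid built on the Invitrogen pcDNA3 backbone (about 5.4 kb without insert). It is maintained in E. coli as a high-copy plasmid under ampicillin selection. No feature table accompanies the record, so individual backbone elements are not listed. pcDNA3 is generally known as a vector that drives inserts from the CMV immediate-early promoter, with flanking T7 and SP6 phage promoter sites. This fits the T7 and SP6 sequencing primers named in the record. The standard backbone also carries a neomycin resistance cassette for selecting stable mammalian lines, although the record does not mention a mammalian selection marker.

The insert is a roughly 460 bp human cDNA encoding the BimL isoform of BCL2L11 (Bim, BCL2-like 11), a pro-apoptotic member of the Bcl2 family. It was cloned between HindIII and EcoRI sites, both of which remain intact. The protein carries an N-terminal T7 epitope tag, which allows detection or immunoprecipitation with anti-T7 antibodies. The "AAA" in the name refers to three substitutions, Ser44, Thr56 and Ser58, each changed to alanine, which removes the hydroxyl side chains that could accept phosphate at these positions.

The associated publication concerns JNK phosphorylation of Bim-related proteins and the induction of Bax-dependent apoptosis. This suggests the construct serves as a non-phosphorylatable BimL mutant, expressed in transfected mammalian cells for comparison with wild-type BimL. Such a comparison would test how phosphorylation at these residues contributes to Bim's apoptotic activity.
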