>Addgene plasmid #24244 | pCDNA3 T7 BimL (AAA) | addgene partial sequence | sequence record 30544 | 24244 with CMV-F
GGCTACTAGAGAACCCACTGCTTACTGGCTTATCGAAATTAATACGACTCACTATAGGGAGACCCAAGCT
TATGGCTAGCATGACTGGTGGACAGCAAATGGGTGGATCCGCAAAGCAACCTTCTGATGTAAGTTCTGAG
TGTGACCGAGAAGGTAGACAATTGCAGCCTGCGGAGAGGCCTCCCCAGCTCAGACCTGGGGCCCCTACCT
CCCTACAGACAGAGCCACAAGACAGGGCCCCAGCACCCATGAGTTGTGACAAATCAACACAAGCCCCAGC
TCCTCCTTGCCAGGCCTTCAACCACTATCTCAGTGCAATGGCTTCCATGAGGCAGGCTGAACCTGCAGAT
ATGCGCCCAGAGATATGGATCGCCCAAGAGTTGCGGCGTATCGGAGACGAGTTTAACGCTTACTATGCAA
GGAGGGTATTTTTGAATAATTACCAAGCAGCCGAAGACCACCCACGAATGGTTATCTTACGACTGTTACG
TTACATTGTCCGCCTGGTGTGGAGAATGCATTGAGAATTCTGCAGATATCCATCACACTGGCGGCCGCTC
GAGCATGCATCTAGAGGGCCCTATTCTATAGTGTCACCTAAATGCTAGAGCTCGCTGATCAGCCTCGACT
GTGCCTTCTAGTTGCCAGCCATCTGTTGTTTGCCCCTCCCCCGTGCCTTCCTTGACCCTGGAAGGTGCCA
CTCCCACTGTCCTTTCCTAATAAAATGAGGAAATTGCATCGCATTGTCTGAGTAGGTGTCATTCTATTCT
GGGGGGTGGGGTGGGGCAGGACAGCAAGGGGGAGGATTGGGAAGACAATAGCAGGCATGCTGGGGATGCG
GTGGGCTCTATGGCTTCTGAGGCGGAAAGAACCAGCTGGGGCTCTAGGGGGTATCCCCACGCGCCCTGTA
GCGGCGCATTAAGCGCGGCGGGTGTGGTGGTTA
